Addgene plasmid #156670: pD649-HAsp-KIR2DL3-Fc(DAPA)-AviTag-6xHis
Purpose: Mammalian expression of cell-surface protein extracellular domain fused to Fc(DAPA)-Avi-6xHis. Protein is secreted from cells.
Depositing lab: Chris Garcia. Depositing organization: Stanford University. Publication: A Human IgSF Cell-Surface Interactome Reveals a Complex Network of Protein-Protein Interactions. Wojtowicz WM, Vielmetter J, Fernandes RA, Siepe DH, Eastman CL, Chisholm GB, Cox S, Klock H, Anderson PW, Rue SM, Miller JJ, Glaser SM, Bragstad ML, Vance J, Lam AW, Lesley SA, Zinn K, Garcia KC. Cell. 2020 Aug 20;182(4):1027-1043.e17. doi: 10.1016/j.cell.2020.07.025. PubMed 32822567.
Backbone
  Vector backbone: pD649
  Backbone size w/o insert (bp): 6106
  Vector type: Mammalian Expression
Growth in bacteria
  Bacterial resistance: Ampicillin, 100 μg/mL
  Growth temperature: 37°C
  Growth strain: DH5alpha
  Copy number: High Copy
Gene/Insert
  Gene/Insert name: KIR2DL3 (alt name: KI2L3)
  Species: H. sapiens (human)
  Insert size (bp): 672
  Mutation: Fc region of human IgG contains D265A and P329A mutations (DAPA)
  Entrez Gene: KIR2DL3 (a.k.a. CD158B2, CD158b, GL183, KIR-023GB, KIR-K7b, KIR-K7c, KIR2DL, KIR2DS5, KIRCL23, NKAT, NKAT2, NKAT2A, NKAT2B, p58)
  Promoter: CMV/SP6
  Tag / fusion protein: Fc(DAPA)-AviTag-6xHis (C terminal on backbone)
  Cloning method: Restriction Enzyme; 5′ cloning site GCGGCCGC (not destroyed); 3′ cloning site GGCGCGCC (not destroyed)
  Sequencing primers: 5′ ATTTAGGTGACACTATAG; 3′ CACGTACCAGTTGAACTTCACC
Resource information
  A portion of this plasmid was derived from a plasmid made by: synthesis by ThermoFisher
Terms and licenses: Academic/Nonprofit Terms; Industry Terms: Not Available to Industry
Depositor comments: Some plasmids in this collection may have an IS4-like element ISVsa5 family transposase upstream of the CMV promoter.
How to cite: pD649-HAsp-KIR2DL3-Fc(DAPA)-AviTag-6xHis was a gift from Chris Garcia (Addgene plasmid # 156670 ; http://n2t.net/addgene:156670 ; RRID:Addgene_156670)
