[The description below was written by a language model from this plasmid's Addgene catalogue record and pLannotate feature annotations shown in this document.]
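Description:
pD649-HAsp-KIR2DL3-Fc(DAPA)-AviTag-6xHis is a mammalian expression plasmid built on the pD649 backbone for producing a secreted, soluble form of the extracellular domain of human KIR2DL3, a natural killer cell immunoglobulin-like receptor. It is maintained in E. coli at high copy through a ColE1/pUC-type origin and selected with ampicillin via a complete β-lactamase gene. The annotation also shows an SV40 early promoter/EM7 promoter cassette driving a puromycin N-acetyltransferase coding sequence followed by an SV40 poly(A) signal, which would permit puromycin selection in mammalian cells, although the catalogue entry does not list this marker. Short fragments annotated as KanR, lacZα, ble, f1 ori and rrnB terminator appear to be backbone remnants rather than functional parts.

Expression is driven by the CMV immediate-early enhancer and promoter, followed by a portion of CMV intron A and an SP6 promoter that also serves as the 5′ sequencing primer site. The open reading frame begins with a leader peptide (named HAsp in the construct, partly matched by the annotation tool to a mouse IgH signal sequence) that directs secretion. This is followed by the ectodomain insert, cloned between retained NotI and AscI sites. The software labels this region as the closely related KIR2DS2, presumably because of homology within the KIR family, whereas the record identifies it as KIR2DL3. Downstream lies a human IgG1 Fc carrying D265A and P329A (DAPA) substitutions, which are generally used to reduce Fc effector binding. After it come an AviTag for site-specific biotinylation and a 6xHis tag for purification, neither of which is separately annotated, and a bGH poly(A) signal. The plasmid belongs to a collection made for mapping interactions among human IgSF cell-surface proteins. The depositor notes that some plasmids in this collection may carry an IS4-like transposase insertion upstream of the CMV promoter.
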