Features (pLannotate 1.2.2; 21 found; start..end, strand, type, name):
    109..133     -  CDS            KanR (fragment): aminoglycoside phosphotransferase; aph(3')-Ia; confers resistance to kanamycin
    244..832     +  rep_origin     ori: high-copy-number ColE1/pMB1/pBR322/pUC origin of replication
   1057..1074    +  terminator     rrnB T2 terminator (fragment): transcription terminator T2 from the E. coli rrnB gene
   1099..1118    -  CDS            lacZα (fragment): LacZα fragment of β-galactosidase; lacZ fragment
   1574..1590    +  protein_bind   lac operator: The lac repressor binds to the lac operator to inhibit transcription in E. coli. This inhibition can be relieved by adding lactose or isopropyl-β-D-thiogalactopyranoside (IPTG). lac repressor encoded by lacI
   1833..2136    +  enhancer       CMV enhancer: human cytomegalovirus immediate early enhancer
   2137..2340    +  promoter       CMV promoter: human cytomegalovirus (CMV) immediate early promoter
   2476..2519    +  intron         CMV intron (fragment): modified intron A from human cytomegalovirus
   2571..2589    +  promoter       SP6 promoter: promoter for bacteriophage SP6 RNA polymerase
   2593..2630    +  CDS            IgH signal sequence (fragment): signal sequence from the mouse immunoglobulin heavy chain variable region
   2712..3410    +  CDS            KIR2DS2 (fragment): KI2S2_HUMAN - Also known as CD158J, NKAT5. Experimental evidence at protein level: Swiss-Prot protein existence level 1. Receptor on natural killer (NK) cells for HLA-C alleles. Does not inhibit the activity of NK cells. From Homo sapiens (Human).
   3426..4103    +  CDS            IGHG1 (fragment): IGHG1_HUMAN - Experimental evidence at protein level: Swiss-Prot protein existence level 1. Constant region of immunoglobulin heavy chains. Immunoglobulins, also known as antibodies, are membrane-bound or secreted glycoproteins produced by B lymphocytes. In the recognition phase of humoral immunity, the membrane-bound immunoglobulins serve as receptors which, upon binding of a specific antigen, trigger the clonal expansion and differentiation of B lymphocytes into immunoglobulins- secreting plasma cells. Secreted immunoglobulins mediate the effector phase of humoral immunity, which results in
   4318..4429    +  polyA_signal   bGH poly(A) signal: bovine growth hormone polyadenylation signal
   4430..4538    +  rep_origin     f1 ori (fragment): f1 bacteriophage origin of replication; arrow indicates direction of (+) strand synthesis
   4552..4881    +  promoter       SV40 promoter: SV40 enhancer and early promoter
   4929..4976    +  promoter       EM7 promoter: synthetic bacterial promoter&nbsp
   4995..5594    +  CDS            PuroR (fragment): puromycin N-acetyltransferase; pac from Streptomyces; confers resistance to puromycin
   5604..5729    +  CDS            ble (fragment): BLE_KLEPN - Experimental evidence at protein level: Swiss-Prot protein existence level 1. Binding protein with a strong affinity to the bleomycin family of antibiotics. Binds to CL990; an antimitotic-antibiotic compound. From Klebsiella pneumoniae.
   5724..5845    +  polyA_signal   SV40 poly(A) signal: SV40 polyadenylation signal
   5898..6758    -  CDS            AmpR: β-lactamase; bla; confers resistance to ampicillin, carbenicillin, and related antibiotics
   6761..79      -  promoter       AmpR promoter (fragment) (across the origin): bla
>Addgene plasmid #156670 | pD649-HAsp-KIR2DL3-Fc(DAPA)-AviTag-6xHis | addgene full sequence | sequence record 433181 | Addgene NGS Result
ATTGAAGCATTTATCAGGGTTATTGTCTCATGAGCGGATACATATTTGAATGTATTTAGAAAAATAAACA
AATAGGGGTCAGTGTTACAACCAATTAACCAATTCTGAACATTATCGCGAGCCCATTTATACCTGAATAT
GGCTCATAACACCCCTTGCTCATGACCAAAATCCCTTAACGTGAGTTACGCGCGCGTCGTTCCACTGAGC
GTCAGACCCCGTAGAAAAGATCAAAGGATCTTCTTGAGATCCTTTTTTTCTGCGCGTAATCTGCTGCTTG
CAAACAAAAAAACCACCGCTACCAGCGGTGGTTTGTTTGCCGGATCAAGAGCTACCAACTCTTTTTCCGA
AGGTAACTGGCTTCAGCAGAGCGCAGATACCAAATACTGTTCTTCTAGTGTAGCCGTAGTTAGCCCACCA
CTTCAAGAACTCTGTAGCACCGCCTACATACCTCGCTCTGCTAATCCTGTTACCAGTGGCTGCTGCCAGT
GGCGATAAGTCGTGTCTTACCGGGTTGGACTCAAGACGATAGTTACCGGATAAGGCGCAGCGGTCGGGCT
GAACGGGGGGTTCGTGCACACAGCCCAGCTTGGAGCGAACGACCTACACCGAACTGAGATACCTACAGCG
TGAGCTATGAGAAAGCGCCACGCTTCCCGAAGGGAGAAAGGCGGACAGGTATCCGGTAAGCGGCAGGGTC
GGAACAGGAGAGCGCACGAGGGAGCTTCCAGGGGGAAACGCCTGGTATCTTTATAGTCCTGTCGGGTTTC
GCCACCTCTGACTTGAGCGTCGATTTTTGTGATGCTCGTCAGGGGGGCGGAGCCTATGGAAAAACGCCAG
CAACGCGGCCTTTTTACGGTTCCTGGCCTTTTGCTGGCCTTTTGCTCACATGTTCTTTCCTGCGTTATCC
CCTGATTCTGTGGATAACCGTATTACCGCCTTTGAGTGAGCTGATACCGCTCGCCGCAGCCGAACGACCG
AGCGCAGCGAGTCAGTGAGCGAGGAAGCGGAAGGCGAGAGTAGGGAACTGCCAGGCATCAAACTAAGCAG
AAGGCCCCTGACGGATGGCCTTTTTGCGTTTCTACAAACTCTTTCTGTGTTGTAAAACGACGGCCAGTCT
TAAGCTCGGGCCCCCTGGGCGGTTCTGATAACGAGTAATCGTTAATCCGCAAATAACGTAAAAACCCGCT
TCGGCGGGTTTTTTTATGGGGGGAGTTTAGGGAAAGAGCATTTGTCAGAATATTTAAGGGCGCCTGTCAC
TTTGCTTGATATATGAGAATTATTTAACCTTATAAATGAGAAAAAAGCAACGCACTTTAAATAAGATACG
TTGCTTTTTCGATTGATGAACACCTATAATTAAACTATTCATCTATTATTTATGATTTTTTGTATATACA
ATATTTCTAGTTTGTTAAAGAGAATTAAGAAAATAAATCTCGAAAATAATAAAGGGAAAATCAGTTTTTG
ATATCAAAATTATACATGTCAACGATAATACAAAATATAATACAAACTATAAGATGTTATCAGTATTTAT
TATCATTTAGAATAAATTTTGTGTCGCCCTTAATTGTGAGCGGATAACAATTACGAGCTTCATGCACAGT
GGCGTTGACTCAATATTGGCCATTAGCCATATTATTCATTGGTTATATAGCATAAATCAATATTGGCTAT
TGGCCATTGCATACGTTGTATCTATATCATAATATGTACATTTATATTGGCTCATGTCCAATATGACCGC
CATGTTGGCATTGATTATTGACTAGTTATTAATAGTAATCAATTACGGGGTCATTAGTTCATAGCCCATA
TATGGAGTTCCGCGTTACATAACTTACGGTAAATGGCCCGCCTGGCTGACCGCCCAACGACCCCCGCCCA
TTGACGTCAATAATGACGTATGTTCCCATAGTAACGCCAATAGGGACTTTCCATTGACGTCAATGGGTGG
AGTATTTACGGTAAACTGCCCACTTGGCAGTACATCAAGTGTATCATATGCCAAGTACGCCCCCTATTGA
CGTCAATGACGGTAAATGGCCCGCCTGGCATTATGCCCAGTACATGACCTTATGGGACTTTCCTACTTGG
CAGTACATCTACGTATTAGTCATCGCTATTACCATGGTGATGCGGTTTTGGCAGTACATCAATGGGCGTG
GATAGCGGTTTGACTCACGGGGATTTCCAAGTCTCCACCCCATTGACGTCAATGGGAGTTTGTTTTGGCA
CCAAAATCAACGGGACTTTCCAAAATGTCGTAACAACTCCGCCCCATTGACGCAAATGGGCGGTAGGCGT
GTACGGTGGGAGGTCTATATAAGCAGAGCTCGTTTAGTGAACCGTCAGATCGCCTGGAGACGCCATCCAC
GCTGTTTTGACCTCCATAGAAGACACCGGGACCGATCCAGCCTCCGCGGCCGGGAACGGTGCATTGGAAC
GCGGATTCCCCGTGCCAAGAGTGACGTAAGTACCGCCTATAGAGTCTATAGGCCCACCCCCTTGGCTTCG
TTAGAACGCGGCTACAATTAATACATAACCTTATGTATCATACACATACGATTTAGGTGACACTATAGAA
TAACATCCACTTTGCCTTTCTCTCCACAGGTGTCCACTCCCAGGTCCAACTGCACCTCGGTTCTATCGAA
AACGCGCCTGCTAGCGCCACCATGAAGACCATCATTGCCCTGAGCTACATCTTCTGCCTGGTGTTCGCTG
CGGCCGCCCATGAAGGCGTGCACAGAAAACCTTCTCTGCTGGCCCATCCTGGACCTCTGGTCAAGAGCGA
AGAGACAGTGATCCTGCAGTGTTGGAGCGACGTGCGGTTCCAGCACTTTCTGCTGCACAGAGAGGGCAAG
TTCAAGGACACACTGCACCTGATCGGAGAGCACCACGATGGCGTGTCCAAGGCCAATTTCAGCATCGGCC
CCATGATGCAGGATCTGGCCGGCACATACAGATGCTACGGCTCTGTGACACACAGCCCCTATCAGCTGTC
TGCCCCTAGCGATCCCCTGGATATCGTGATCACCGGCCTGTACGAGAAGCCTAGCCTGTCTGCTCAGCCT
GGACCTACAGTTCTGGCTGGCGAAAGCGTGACCCTGAGCTGTAGCAGCAGATCCAGCTACGACATGTACC
ACCTGTCCAGAGAAGGCGAGGCCCACGAGAGAAGATTCAGCGCCGGACCTAAAGTGAACGGCACCTTCCA
GGCCGATTTTCCACTGGGACCTGCCACACACGGCGGCACCTATAGATGCTTTGGCAGCTTCAGAGACAGC
CCTTACGAGTGGTCCAACAGCAGCGATCCTCTGCTGGTGTCTGTGACCGGCAATCCCAGCAATAGCTGGC
CTTCTCCAACCGAGCCAAGCAGCGAGACAGGCAACCCCAGACATCTGCATGGCGCGCCGGGCGGCGACAA
GACCCACACCTGCCCCCCCTGCCCAGCTCCAGAACTGCTGGGAGGGCCTTCCGTGTTCCTGTTCCCCCCC
AAGCCCAAGGACACCCTGATGATCAGCAGGACCCCCGAGGTGACCTGCGTGGTGGTGGCCGTGTCCCACG
AGGACCCAGAGGTGAAGTTCAACTGGTACGTGGACGGCGTGGAGGTGCACAACGCCAAGACCAAGCCCAG
AGAGGAGCAGTACAACAGCACCTACAGGGTGGTGTCCGTGCTGACCGTGCTGCACCAGGACTGGCTGAAC
GGCAAAGAATACAAGTGCAAAGTCTCCAACAAGGCCCTGGCTGCCCCAATCGAAAAGACAATCAGCAAGG
CCAAGGGCCAGCCACGGGAGCCCCAGGTGTACACCCTGCCCCCCAGCCGGGAGGAGATGACCAAGAACCA
GGTGTCCCTGACCTGTCTGGTGAAGGGCTTCTACCCCAGCGATATCGCCGTGGAGTGGGAGAGCAACGGC
CAGCCCGAGAACAACTACAAGACCACCCCCCCAGTGCTGGACAGCGACGGCAGCTTCTTCCTGTACAGCA
AGCTGACCGTGGACAAGTCCAGGTGGCAGCAGGGCAACGTGTTCAGCTGCAGCGTGATGCACGAGGCCCT
GCACAACCACTACACCCAGAAGTCCCTGAGCCTGAGCCCCGGCGGCAGCGGTCTTAATGATATTTTCGAG
GCTCAGAAGATTGAGTGGCATGAACACCACCACCATCACCACTAAGGCCGGCCTGTAGTCACTGGCACAA
CGCGTTACCCGGTAAGCCAATCGGGTATACACGGTCGTCATACTGCAGACAGGGTTCTTCTACTTTGCAA
GATAGTCTTGAGTAGTAAAATAAATAGATAGAGAAAATCAGCCTCGACTGTGCCTTCTAGTTGCCAGCCA
TCTGTTGTTTGCCCCTCCCCCGTGCCTTCCTTGACCCTGGAAGGTGCCACTCCCACTGTCCTTTCCTAAT
AAAATGAGGAAATTGCATCACAACACTCAACCCTATCTCGGTCTATTCTTTTGATTTATAAGGGATTTTG
CCGATTTCGGCCTATTGGTTAAAAAATGAGCTGATTTAACAAAAATTTAACGCGAATTAATTCTGTGGAA
TGTGTGTCAGTTAGGGTGTGGAAAGTCCCCAGGCTCCCCAGCAGGCAGAAGTATGCAAAGCATGCATCTC
AATTAGTCAGCAACCAGGTGTGGAAAGTCCCCAGGCTCCCCAGCAGGCAGAAGTATGCAAAGCATGCATC
TCAATTAGTCAGCAACCATAGTCCCGCCCCTAACTCCGCCCATCCCGCCCCTAACTCCGCCCAGTTCCGC
CCATTCTCCGCCCCATGGCTGACTAATTTTTTTTATTTATGCAGAGGCCGAGGCCGCCTCTGCCTCTGAG
CTATTCCAGAAGTAGTGAGGAGGCTTTTTTGGAGGCCTAGGCTTTTGCAAAAAGCTCCCGGGAGCTTGTA
TATCCATTTTCGGATCTGATCAGCACGTGTTGACAATTAATCATCGGCATAGTATATCGGCATAGTATAA
TACGACAAGGTGAGGAACTAAACCATGACCGAGTACAAGCCCACGGTGCGCCTCGCCACCCGCGACGACG
TCCCCAGGGCCGTACGCACCCTCGCCGCCGCGTTCGCCGACTACCCCGCCACGCGCCACACCGTCGATCC
GGACCGCCACATCGAGCGGGTCACCGAGCTGCAAGAACTCTTCCTCACGCGCGTCGGGCTCGACATCGGC
AAGGTGTGGGTCGCGGACGACGGCGCCGCGGTGGCGGTCTGGACCACGCCGGAGAGCGTCGAAGCGGGGG
CGGTGTTCGCCGAGATCGGCCCGCGCATGGCCGAGTTGAGCGGTTCCCGGCTGGCCGCGCAGCAACAGAT
GGAAGGCCTCCTGGCGCCGCACCGGCCCAAGGAGCCCGCGTGGTTCCTGGCCACCGTCGGCGTCTCGCCC
GACCACCAGGGCAAGGGTCTGGGCAGCGCCGTCGTGCTCCCCGGAGTGGAGGCGGCCGAGCGCGCCGGGG
TGCCCGCCTTCCTGGAGACATCCGCGCCCCGCAACCTCCCCTTCTACGAGCGGCTCGGCTTCACCGTCAC
CGCCGACGTCGAGGTGCCCGAAGGACCGCGCACCTGGTGCATGACCCGCAAGCCCGGTGCCTGACACGTG
CTACGAGATTTCGATTCCACCGCCGCCTTCTATGAAAGGTTGGGCTTCGGAATCGTTTTCCGGGACGCCG
GCTGGATGATCCTCCAGCGCGGGGATCTCATGCTGGAGTTCTTCGCCCACCCCAACTTGTTTATTGCAGC
TTATAATGGTTACAAATAAAGCAATAGCATCACAAATTTCACAAATAAAGCATTTTTTTCACTGCATTCT
AGTTGTGGTTTGTCCAAACTCATCAATGTATCTTATCATGTCTGTATACCGTCGACCTCTAGCTAGAGCT
TGGCGTAATCATGGTCATTACCAATGCTTAATCAGTGAGGCACCTATCTCAGCGATCTGTCTATTTCGTT
CATCCATAGTTGCCTGACTCCCCGTCGTGTAGATAACTACGATACGGGAGGGCTTACCATCTGGCCCCAG
CGCTGCGATGATACCGCGAGAACCACGCTCACCGGCTCCGGATTTATCAGCAATAAACCAGCCAGCCGGA
AGGGCCGAGCGCAGAAGTGGTCCTGCAACTTTATCCGCCTCCATCCAGTCTATTAATTGTTGCCGGGAAG
CTAGAGTAAGTAGTTCGCCAGTTAATAGTTTGCGCAACGTTGTTGCCATCGCTACAGGCATCGTGGTGTC
ACGCTCGTCGTTTGGTATGGCTTCATTCAGCTCCGGTTCCCAACGATCAAGGCGAGTTACATGATCCCCC
ATGTTGTGCAAAAAAGCGGTTAGCTCCTTCGGTCCTCCGATCGTTGTCAGAAGTAAGTTGGCCGCAGTGT
TATCACTCATGGTTATGGCAGCACTGCATAATTCTCTTACTGTCATGCCATCCGTAAGATGCTTTTCTGT
GACTGGTGAGTACTCAACCAAGTCATTCTGAGAATAGTGTATGCGGCGACCGAGTTGCTCTTGCCCGGCG
TCAATACGGGATAATACCGCGCCACATAGCAGAACTTTAAAAGTGCTCATCATTGGAAAACGTTCTTCGG
GGCGAAAACTCTCAAGGATCTTACCGCTGTTGAGATCCAGTTCGATGTAACCCACTCGTGCACCCAACTG
ATCTTCAGCATCTTTTACTTTCACCAGCGTTTCTGGGTGAGCAAAAACAGGAAGGCAAAATGCCGCAAAA
AAGGGAATAAGGGCGACACGGAAATGTTGAATACTCATATTCTTCCTTTTTCAATATT
