>Addgene plasmid #156670 | pD649-HAsp-KIR2DL3-Fc(DAPA)-AviTag-6xHis | depositor partial sequence | sequence record 302450 | insert (extracellular domain)
CATGAAGGCGTGCACAGAAAACCTTCTCTGCTGGCCCATCCTGGACCTCTGGTCAAGAGCGAAGAGACAG
TGATCCTGCAGTGTTGGAGCGACGTGCGGTTCCAGCACTTTCTGCTGCACAGAGAGGGCAAGTTCAAGGA
CACACTGCACCTGATCGGAGAGCACCACGATGGCGTGTCCAAGGCCAATTTCAGCATCGGCCCCATGATG
CAGGATCTGGCCGGCACATACAGATGCTACGGCTCTGTGACACACAGCCCCTATCAGCTGTCTGCCCCTA
GCGATCCCCTGGATATCGTGATCACCGGCCTGTACGAGAAGCCTAGCCTGTCTGCTCAGCCTGGACCTAC
AGTTCTGGCTGGCGAAAGCGTGACCCTGAGCTGTAGCAGCAGATCCAGCTACGACATGTACCACCTGTCC
AGAGAAGGCGAGGCCCACGAGAGAAGATTCAGCGCCGGACCTAAAGTGAACGGCACCTTCCAGGCCGATT
TTCCACTGGGACCTGCCACACACGGCGGCACCTATAGATGCTTTGGCAGCTTCAGAGACAGCCCTTACGA
GTGGTCCAACAGCAGCGATCCTCTGCTGGTGTCTGTGACCGGCAATCCCAGCAATAGCTGGCCTTCTCCA
ACCGAGCCAAGCAGCGAGACAGGCAACCCCAGACATCTGCAT
